>Addgene plasmid #203585 | pLX304-EZH1-D745N | addgene full sequence | sequence record 423596 | Addgene NGS Result
GCCCGGGGTTATTAATAGTAATCAATTACGGGGTCATTAGTTCATAGCCCATATATGGAGTTCCGCGTTA
CATAACTTACGGTAAATGGCCCGCCTGGCTGACCGCCCAACGACCCCCGCCCATTGACGTCAATAATGAC
GTATGTTCCCATAGTAACGCCAATAGGGACTTTCCATTGACGTCAATGGGTGGAGTATTTACGGTAAACT
GCCCACTTGGCAGTACATCAAGTGTATCATATGCCAAGTACGCCCCCTATTGACGTCAATGACGGTAAAT
GGCCCGCCTGGCATTATGCCCAGTACATGACCTTATGGGACTTTCCTACTTGGCAGTACATCTACGTATT
AGTCATCGCTATTACCATGGTGATGCGGTTTTGGCAGTACATCAATGGGCGTGGATAGCGGTTTGACTCA
CGGGGATTTCCAAGTCTCCACCCCATTGACGTCAATGGGAGTTTGTTTTGGCACCAAAATCAACGGGACT
TTCCAAAATGTCGTAACAACTCCGCCCCATTGACGCAAATGGGCGGTAGGCGTGTACGGTGGGAGGTCTA
TATAAGCAGAGCTCTCTGGCTAACTGTCGGGATCAACAAGTTTGTACAAAAAAGTTGGCATGGAAATACC
AAATCCCCCTACCTCCAAATGTATCACTTACTGGAAAAGAAAAGTGAAATCTGAATACATGCGACTTCGA
CAACTTAAACGGCTTCAGGCAAATATGGGTGCAAAGGCTTTGTATGTGGCAAATTTTGCAAAGGTTCAAG
AAAAAACCCAGATCCTCAATGAAGAATGGAAGAAGCTTCGTGTCCAACCTGTTCAGTCAATGAAGCCTGT
GAGTGGACACCCTTTTCTCAAAAAGTGTACCATAGAGAGCATTTTCCCGGGATTTGCAAGCCAACATATG
TTAATGAGGTCACTGAACACAGTTGCATTGGTTCCCATCATGTATTCCTGGTCCCCTCTCCAACAGAACT
TTATGGTAGAAGATGAGACGGTTTTGTGCAATATTCCCTACATGGGAGATGAAGTGAAAGAAGAAGATGA
GACTTTTATTGAGGAGCTGATCAATAACTATGATGGGAAAGTCCATGGTGAAGAAGAGATGATCCCTGGA
TCCGTTCTGATTAGTGATGCTGTTTTTCTGGAGTTGGTCGATGCCCTGAATCAGTACTCAGATGAGGAGG
AGGAAGGGCACAATGACACCTCAGATGGAAAGCAGGATGACAGCAAAGAAGATCTGCCAGTAACAAGAAA
GAGAAAGCGACATGCTATTGAAGGCAACAAAAAGAGTTCCAAGAAACAGTTCCCAAATGACATGATCTTC
AGTGCAATTGCCTCAATGTTCCCTGAGAATGGTGTCCCAGATGACATGAAGGAGAGGTATCGAGAACTAA
CAGAGATGTCAGACCCCAATGCACTTCCCCCTCAGTGCACACCCAACATCGATGGCCCCAATGCCAAGTC
TGTGCAGCGGGAGCAATCTCTGCACTCCTTCCACACACTTTTTTGCCGGCGCTGCTTTAAATACGACTGC
TTCCTTCACCCTTTTCATGCCACCCCTAATGTATATAAACGCAAGAATAAAGAAATCAAGATTGAACCAG
AACCATGTGGCACAGACTGCTTCCTTTTGCTGGAAGGAGCAAAGGAGTATGCCATGCTCCACAACCCCCG
CTCCAAGTGCTCTGGTCGTCGCCGGAGAAGGCACCACATAGTCAGTGCTTCCTGCTCCAATGCCTCAGCC
TCTGCTGTGGCTGAGACTAAAGAAGGAGACAGTGACAGGGACACAGGCAATGACTGGGCCTCCAGTTCTT
CAGAGGCTAACTCTCGCTGTCAGACTCCCACAAAACAGAAGGCTAGTCCAGCCCCACCTCAACTCTGCGT
AGTGGAAGCACCCTCGGAGCCTGTGGAATGGACTGGGGCTGAAGAATCTCTTTTTCGAGTCTTCCATGGC
ACCTACTTCAACAACTTCTGTTCAATAGCCAGGCTTCTGGGGACCAAGACGTGCAAGCAGGTCTTTCAGT
TTGCAGTCAAAGAATCACTTATCCTGAAGCTGCCAACAGATGAGCTCATGAACCCCTCACAGAAGAAGAA
AAGAAAGCACAGATTGTGGGCTGCACACTGCAGGAAGATTCAGCTGAAGAAAGATAACTCTTCCACACAA
GTGTACAACTACCAACCCTGCGACCACCCAGACCGCCCCTGTGACAGCACCTGCCCCTGCATCATGACTC
AGAATTTCTGTGAGAAGTTCTGCCAGTGCAACCCAGACTGTCAGAATCGTTTCCCTGGCTGTCGCTGTAA
GACCCAGTGCAATACCAAGCAATGTCCTTGCTATCTGGCAGTGCGAGAATGTGACCCTGACCTGTGTCTC
ACCTGTGGGGCCTCAGAGCACTGGGACTGCAAGGTGGTTTCCTGTAAAAACTGCAGCATCCAGCGTGGAC
TTAAGAAGCACCTGCTGCTGGCCCCCTCTGATGTGGCCGGATGGGGCACCTTCATAAAGGAGTCTGTGCA
GAAGAACGAATTCATTTCTGAATACTGTGGTGAGCTCATCTCTCAGGATGAGGCTGATCGACGCGGAAAG
GTCTATGACAAATACATGTCCAGCTTCCTCTTCAACCTCAATAATGATTTTGTAGTGGATGCTACTCGGA
AAGGAAACAAAATTCGATTTGCAAATCATTCAGTGAATCCCAACTGTTATGCCAAAGTGGTCATGGTGAA
TGGAGACCATCGGATTGGGATCTTTGCCAAGAGGGCAATTCAAGCTGGCGAAGAGCTCTTCTTTGATTAC
AGGTACAGCCAAGCTGATGCTCTCAAGTACGTGGGGATCGAGAGGGAGACCAACGTCCTTTGCCCAACTT
TCTTGTACAAAGTGGTTGGTAAGCCTATCCCTAACCCTCTCCTCGGTCTCGATTCTACGTAGTAATGAGC
TAGCGCTAACCGGTGGCGCGTTAAGTCGACAATCAACCTCTGGATTACAAAATTTGTGAAAGATTGACTG
GTATTCTTAACTATGTTGCTCCTTTTACGCTATGTGGATACGCTGCTTTAATGCCTTTGTATCATGCTAT
TGCTTCCCGTATGGCTTTCATTTTCTCCTCCTTGTATAAATCCTGGTTGCTGTCTCTTTATGAGGAGTTG
TGGCCCGTTGTCAGGCAACGTGGCGTGGTGTGCACTGTGTTTGCTGACGCAACCCCCACTGGTTGGGGCA
TTGCCACCACCTGTCAGCTCCTTTCCGGGACTTTCGCTTTCCCCCTCCCTATTGCCACGGCGGAACTCAT
CGCCGCCTGCCTTGCCCGCTGCTGGACAGGGGCTCGGCTGTTGGGCACTGACAATTCCGTGGTGTTGTCG
GGGAAATCATCGTCCTTTCCTTGGCTGCTCGCCTGTGTTGCCACCTGGATTCTGCGCGGGACGTCCTTCT
GCTACGTCCCTTCGGCCCTCAATCCAGCGGACCTTCCTTCCCGCGGCCTGCTGCCGGCTCTGCGGCCTCT
TCCGCGTCTTCGCCTTCGCCCTCAGACGAGTCGGATCTCCCTTTGGGCCGCCTCCCCGCGTCGACTTTAA
GACCAATGACTTACAAGGCAGCTGTAGATCTTAGCCACTTTTTAAAAGAAAAGGGGGGACTGGAAGGGCT
AATTCACTCCCAACGAAGACAAGATCTGCTTTTTGCTTGTACTGGGTCTCTCTGGTTAGACCAGATCTGA
GCCTGGGAGCTCTCTGGCTAACTAGGGAACCCACTGCTTAAGCCTCAATAAAGCTTGCCTTGAGTGCTTC
AAGTAGTGTGTGCCCGTCTGTTGTGTGACTCTGGTAACTAGAGATCCCTCAGACCCTTTTAGTCAGTGTG
GAAAATCTCTAGCAGTACGTATAGTAGTTCATGTCATCTTATTATTCAGTATTTATAACTTGCAAAGAAA
TGAATATCAGAGAGTGAGAGGAACTTGTTTATTGCAGCTTATAATGGTTACAAATAAAGCAATAGCATCA
CAAATTTCACAAATAAAGCATTTTTTTCACTGCATTCTAGTTGTGGTTTGTCCAAACTCATCAATGTATC
TTATCATGTCTGGCTCTAGCTATCCCGCCCCTAACTCCGCCCATCCCGCCCCTAACTCCGCCCAGTTCCG
CCCATTCTCCGCCCCATGGCTGACTAATTTTTTTTATTTATGCAGAGGCCGAGGCCGCCTCGGCCTCTGA
GCTATTCCAGAAGTAGTGAGGAGGCTTTTTTGGAGGCCTAGGGACGTACCCAATTCGCCCTATAGTGAGT
CGTATTACGCGCGCTCACTGGCCGTCGTTTTACAACGTCGTGACTGGGAAAACCCTGGCGTTACCCAACT
TAATCGCCTTGCAGCACATCCCCCTTTCGCCAGCTGGCGTAATAGCGAAGAGGCCCGCACCGATCGCCCT
TCCCAACAGTTGCGCAGCCTGAATGGCGAATGGG
[124 nt withheld, positions 4445-4568]
C
[91 nt withheld, positions 4570-4660]
A
[49 nt withheld, positions 4662-4710]
CCTTTGACGTTGGAGTCCACGTTCTTT
[37 nt withheld, positions 4738-4774]
ACCCTATCTCGGTCTATTCTTTTGATTTATAAGGGATTTTGCCGATTTCGGCCTATTGGTTAAAAAATGA
GCTGATTTAACAAAAATTTAACGCGAATTTTAACAAAATATTAACGCTTACAATTTAGGTGGCACTTTTC
GGGGAAATGTGCGCGGAACCCCTATTTGTTTATTTTTCTAAATACATTCAAATATGTATCCGCTCATGAG
ACAATAACCCTGATAAATGCTTCAATAATATTGAAAAAGGAAGAGTATGAGTATTCAACATTTCCGTGTC
GCCCTTATTCCCTTTTTTGCGGCATTTTGCCTTCCTGTTTTTGCTCACCCAGAAACGCTGGTGAAAGTAA
AAGATGCTGAAGATCAGTTGGGTGCACGAGTGGGTTACATCGAACTGGATCTCAACAGCGGTAAGATCCT
TGAGAGTTTTCGCCCCGAAGAACGTTTTCCAATGATGAGCACTTTTAAAGTTCTGCTATGTGGCGCGGTA
TTATCCCGTATTGACGCCGGGCAAGAGCAACTCGGTCGCCGCATACACTATTCTCAGAATGACTTGGTTG
AGTACTCACCAGTCACAGAAAAGCATCTTACGGATGGCATGACAGTAAGAGAATTATGCAGTGCTGCCAT
AACCATGAGTGATAACACTGCGGCCAACTTACTTCTGACAACGATCGGAGGACCGAAGGAGCTAACCGCT
TTTTTGCACAACATGGGGGATCATGTAACTCGCCTTGATCGTTGGGAACCGGAGCTGAATGAAGCCATAC
CAAACGACGAGCGTGACACCACGATGCCTGTAGCAATGGCAACAACGTTGCGCAAACTATTAACTGGCGA
ACTACTTACTCTAGCTTCCCGGCAACAATTAATAGACTGGATGGAGGCGGATAAAGTTGCAGGACCACTT
CTGCGCTCGGCCCTTCCGGCTGGCTGGTTTATTGCTGATAAATCTGGAGCCGGTGAGCGTGGGTCTCGCG
GTATCATTGCAGCACTGGGGCCAGATGGTAAGCCCTCCCGTATCGTAGTTATCTACACGACGGGGAGTCA
GGCAACTATGGATGAACGAAATAGACAGATCGCTGAGATAGGTGCCTCACTGATTAAGCATTGGTAACTG
TCAGACCAAGTTTACTCATATATACTTTAGATTGATTTAAAACTTCATTTTTAATTTAAAAGGATCTAGG
TGAAGATCCTTTTTGATAATCTCATGACCAAAATCCCTTAACGTGAGTTTTCGTTCCACTGAGCGTCAGA
CCCCGTAGAAAAGATCAAAGGATCTTCTTGAGATCCTTTTTTTCTGCGCGTAATCTGCTGCTTGCAAACA
AAAAAACCACCGCTACCAGCGGTGGTTTGTTTGCCGGATCAAGAGCTACCAACTCTTTTTCCGAAGGTAA
CTGGCTTCAGCAGAGCGCAGATACCAAATACTGTTCTTCTAGTGTAGCCGTAGTTAGGCCACCACTTCAA
GAACTCTGTAGCACCGCCTACATACCTCGCTCTGCTAATCCTGTTACCAGTGGCTGCTGCCAGTGGCGAT
AAGTCGTGTCTTACCGGGTTGGACTCAAGACGATAGTTACCGGATAAGGCGCAGCGGTCGGGCTGAACGG
GGGGTTCGTGCACACAGCCCAGCTTGGAGCGAACGACCTACACCGAACTGAGATACCTACAGCGTGAGCT
ATGAGAAAGCGCCACGCTTCCCGAAGGGAGAAAGGCGGACAGGTATCCGGTAAGCGGCAGGGTCGGAACA
GGAGAGCGCACGAGGGAGCTTCCAGGGGGAAACGCCTGGTATCTTTATAGTCCTGTCGGGTTTCGCCACC
TCTGACTTGAGCGTCGATTTTTGTGATGCTCGTCAGGGGGGCGGAGCCTATGGAAAAACGCCAGCAACGC
GGCCTTTTTACGGTTCCTGGCCTTTTGCTGGCCTTTTGCTCACATGTTCTTTCCTGCGTTATCCCCTGAT
TCTGTGGATAACCGTATTACCGCCTTTGAGTGAGCTGATACCGCTCGCCGCAGCCGAACGACCGAGCGCA
GCGAGTCAGTGAGCGAGGAAGCGGAAGAGCGCCCAATACGCAAACCGCCTCTCCCCGCGCGTTGGCCGAT
TCATTAATGCAGCTGGCACGACAGGTTTCCCGACTGGAAAGCGGGCAGTGAGCGCAACGCAATTAATGTG
AGTTAGCTCACTCATTAGGCACCCCAGGCTTTACACTTTATGCTTCCGGCTCGTATGTTGTGTGGAATTG
TGAGCGGATAACAATTTCACACAGGAAACAGCTATGACCATGATTACGCCAAGCGCGCAATTAACCCTCA
CTAAAGGGAACAAAAGCTGGAGCTGCAAGCTTAATGTAGTCTTATGCAATACTCTTGTAGTCTTGCAACA
TGGTAACGATGAGTTAGCAACATGCCTTACAAGGAGAGAAAAAGCACCGTGCATGCCGATTGGTGGAAGT
AAGGTGGTACGATCGTGCCTTATTAGGAAGGCAACAGACGGGTCTGACATGGATTGGACGAACCACTGAA
TTGCCGCATTGCAGAGATATTGTATTTAAGTGCCTAGCTCGATACATAAACGGGTCTCTCTGGTTAGACC
AGATCTGAGCCTGGGAGCTCTCTGGCTAACTAGGGAACCCACTGCTTAAGCCTCAATAAAGCTTGCCTTG
AGTGCTTCAAGTAGTGTGTGCCCGTCTGTTGTGTGACTCTGGTAACTAGAGATCCCTCAGACCCTTTTAG
TCAGTGTGGAAAATCTCTAGCAGTGGCGCCCGAACAGGGACTTGAAAGCGAAAGGGAAACCAGAGGAGCT
CTCTCGACGCAGGACTCGGCTTGCTGAAGCGCGCACGGCAAGAGGCGAGGGGCGGCGACTGGTGAGTACG
CCAAAAATTTTGACTAGCGGAGGCTAGAAGGAGAGAGATGGGTGCGAGAGCGTCAGTATTAAGCGGGGGA
GAATTAGATCGCGATGGGAAAAAATTCGGTTAAGGCCAGGGGGAAAGAAAAAATATAAATTAAAACATAT
AGTATGGGCAAGCAGGGAGCTAGAACGATTCGCAGTTAATCCTGGCCTGTTAGAAACATCAGAAGGCTGT
AGACAAATACTGGGACAGCTACAACCATCCCTTCAGACAGGATCAGAAGAACTTAGATCATTATATAATA
CAGTAGCAACCCTCTATTGTGTGCATCAAAGGATAGAGATAAAAGACACCAAGGAAGCTTTAGACAAGAT
AGAGGAAGAGCAAAACAAAAGTAAGACCACCGCACAGCAAGCGGCCGCTGATCTTCAGACCTGGAGGAGG
AGATATGAGGGACAATTGGAGAAGTGAATTATATAAATATAAAGTAGTAAAAATTGAACCATTAGGAGTA
GCACCCACCAAGGCAAAGAGAAGAGTGGTGCAGAGAGAAAAAAGAGCAGTGGGAATAGGAGCTTTGTTCC
TTGGGTTCTTGGGAGCAGCAGGAAGCACTATGGGCGCAGCGTCAATGACGCTGACGGTACAGGCCAGACA
ATTATTGTCTGGTATAGTGCAGCAGCAGAACAATTTGCTGAGGGCTATTGAGGCGCAACAGCATCTGTTG
CAACTCACAGTCTGGGGCATCAAGCAGCTCCAGGCAAGAATCCTGGCTGTGGAAAGATACCTAAAGGATC
AACAGCTCCTGGGGATTTGGGGTTGCTCTGGAAAACTCATTTGCACCACTGCTGTGCCTTGGAATGCTAG
TTGGAGTAATAAATCTCTGGAACAGATTTGGAATCACACGACCTGGATGGAGTGGGACAGAGAAATTAAC
AATTACACAAGCTTAATACACTCCTTAATTGAAGAATCGCAAAACCAGCAAGAAAAGAATGAACAAGAAT
TATTGGAATTAGATAAATGGGCAAGTTTGTGGAATTGGTTTAACATAACAAATTGGCTGTGGTATATAAA
ATTATTCATAATGATAGTAGGAGGCTTGGTAGGTTTAAGAATAGTTTTTGCTGTACTTTCTATAGTGAAT
AGAGTTAGGCAGGGATATTCACCATTATCGTTTCAGACCCACCTCCCAACCCCGAGGGGACCCTTGCGCC
TTTTCCAAGGCAGCCCTGGGTTTGCGCAGGGACGCGGCTGCTCTGGGCGTGGTTCCGGGAAACGCAGCGG
CGCCGACCCTGGGTCTCGCACATTCTTCACGTCCGTTCGCAGCGTCACCCGGATCTTCGCCGCTACCCTT
GTGGGCCCCCCGGCGACGCTTCCTGCTCCGCCCCTAAGTCGGGAAGGTTCCTTGCGGTTCGCGGCGTGCC
GGACGTGACAAACGGAAGCCGCACGTCTCACTAGTACCCTCGCAGACGGACAGCGCCAGGGAGCAATGGC
AGCGCGCCGACCGCGATGGGCTGTGGCCAATAGCGGCTGCTCAGCAGGGCGCGCCGAGAGCAGCGGCCGG
GAAGGGGCGGTGCGGGAGGCGGGGTGTGGGGCGGTAGTGTGGGCCCTGTTCCTGCCCGCGCGGTGTTCCG
CATTCTGCAAGCCTCCGGAGCGCACGTCGGCAGTCGGCTCCCTCGTTGACCGAATCACCGACCTCTCTCC
CCAGGGGGTACCACCATGGCCAAGCCTTTGTCTCAAGAAGAATCCACCCTCATTGAAAGAGCAACGGCTA
CAATCAACAGCATCCCCATCTCTGAAGACTACAGCGTCGCCAGCGCAGCTCTCTCTAGCGACGGCCGCAT
CTTCACTGGTGTCAATGTATATCATTTTACTGGGGGACCTTGTGCAGAACTCGTGGTGCTGGGCACTGCT
GCTGCTGCGGCAGCTGGCAACCTGACTTGTATCGTCGCGATCGGAAATGAGAACAGGGGCATCTTGAGCC
CCTGCGGACGGTGCCGACAGGTGCTTCTCGATCTGCATCCTGGGATCAAAGCCATAGTGAAGGACAGTGA
TGGACAGCCGACGGCAGTTGGGATTCGTGAATTGCTGCCCTCTGGTTATGTGTGGGAGGGCCTGCAGCTG
CAGTAGTAAGAATTCTAGATCTTGAGACAAATGGCAGTATTCATCCACAATTTTAAAAGAAAAGGGGGGA
TTGGGGGGTACAGTGCAGGGGAAAGAATAGTAGACATAATAGCAACAGACATACAAACTAAAGAATTACA
AAAACAAATTACAAAAATTCAAAATTTTCGGGTTTATTACAGGGACAGCAGAGATCCACTTTGGCGCCGG
CTCGAGGGG
Features (pLannotate 1.2.2; 31 found; start..end, strand, type, name):
     66..369     +  enhancer       CMV enhancer: human cytomegalovirus immediate early enhancer
    370..573     +  promoter       CMV promoter: human cytomegalovirus (CMV) immediate early promoter
    597..614     +  protein_bind   attB1 (fragment): mutant version of attB; core recombination site for the Gateway® BP reaction BP Clonase™
    620..2860    +  CDS            EZH1: EZH1_HUMAN - Also known as KIAA0388. Experimental evidence at protein level: Swiss-Prot protein existence level 1. Polycomb group (PcG) protein. Catalytic subunit of the PRC2/EED-EZH1 complex, which methylates 'Lys-27' of histone H3, leading to transcriptional repression of the affected target gene. Able to mono-, di- and trimethylate 'Lys-27' of histone H3 to form H3K27me1, H3K27me2 and H3K27me3, respectively. Required for embryonic stem cell derivation and self-renewal, suggesting that it is involved in safeguarding embryonic stem cell identity. Compared to EZH2-containing complexes, it is l
   2863..2886    -  protein_bind   attB2: mutant version of attB; recombination site for the Gateway® BP reaction BP Clonase™
   2888..2929    +  CDS            V5 tag: epitope tag from simian virus 5
   2971..3559    +  misc_feature   WPRE: woodchuck hepatitis virus posttranscriptional regulatory element
   3610..3629    +  misc_feature   cPPT/CTS (fragment): central polypurine tract and central termination sequence of HIV-1
   3631..3864    +  LTR            3' LTR (ΔU3): self-inactivating 3' long terminal repeat (LTR) from HIV-1
   3942..4063    +  polyA_signal   SV40 poly(A) signal: SV40 polyadenylation signal
   4103..4238    +  rep_origin     SV40 ori: SV40 origin of replication
   4259..4277    -  promoter       T7 promoter: promoter for bacteriophage T7 RNA polymerase
   4285..4440    +  CDS            lacZα (fragment): LacZα fragment of β-galactosidase; lacZ fragment
   4445..4873    +  rep_origin     f1 ori (sequence partly withheld): f1 bacteriophage origin of replication; arrow indicates direction of (+) strand synthesis
   4926..5030    +  promoter       AmpR promoter: bla
   5031..5891    +  CDS            AmpR: β-lactamase; bla; confers resistance to ampicillin, carbenicillin, and related antibiotics
   6062..6650    +  rep_origin     ori: high-copy-number ColE1/pMB1/pBR322/pUC origin of replication
   6833..6925    +  CDS            lacI (fragment): lac repressor; lacI; The lac repressor binds to the lac operator to inhibit transcription in E. coli. This inhibition can be relieved by adding lactose or isopropyl-β-D-thiogalactopyranoside (IPTG).
   6938..6959    +  protein_bind   CAP binding site: CAP binding activates transcription in the presence of cAMP. E. coli catabolite activator protein
   6974..7004    +  promoter       lac promoter: promoter for the E. coli lac operon
   7012..7028    +  protein_bind   lac operator: The lac repressor binds to the lac operator to inhibit transcription in E. coli. This inhibition can be relieved by adding lactose or isopropyl-β-D-thiogalactopyranoside (IPTG). lac repressor encoded by lacI
   7073..7091    +  promoter       T3 promoter: promoter for bacteriophage T3 RNA polymerase
   7119..7345    +  promoter       RSV promoter: Rous sarcoma virus enhancer/promoter
   7346..7526    +  LTR            5' LTR (truncated): truncated 5' long terminal repeat (LTR) from HIV-1
   7573..7698    +  misc_feature   HIV-1 Ψ: packaging signal of human immunodeficiency virus type 1
   7682..8045    +  CDS            HIV-1 gag (fragment): gag protein from human immunodeficiency virus 1; gag
   8191..8424    +  misc_feature   RRE: The Rev response element (RRE) of HIV-1 allows for Rev-dependent mRNA export from the nucleus to the cytoplasm.
   8801..8827    +  CDS            Rev (fragment): human immunodeficiency virus 1 (HIV-1) Rev protein; rev; enhances nuclear export of unspliced and incompletely spliced viral mRNAs
   8828..9328    +  promoter       hPGK promoter: human phosphoglycerate kinase 1 promoter
   9340..9735    +  CDS            BSD: blasticidin S deaminase; Aspergillus terreus BSD; confers resistance to blasticidin
   9795..9912    +  misc_feature   cPPT/CTS: central polypurine tract and central termination sequence of HIV-1
