[The description below was written by a language model from this plasmid's Addgene catalogue record and pLannotate feature annotations shown in this document.]
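Description:
pLX304-EZH1-D745N is a third-generation-style, self-inactivating HIV-1 lentiviral expression vector built on the Gateway-compatible pLX304 backbone, designed to express a mutant human EZH1 in mammalian cells. In bacteria it is maintained through a high-copy ColE1/pUC-type origin and selected with ampicillin (β-lactamase). An f1 origin, an SV40 origin and poly(A) signal, and residual lac, T7 and T3 elements are also present as backbone remnants.

The viral genome is driven by an RSV promoter fused to a truncated 5' LTR, followed by the Ψ packaging signal with a partial gag sequence, the Rev response element, and a cPPT/CTS, and it ends in a ΔU3 3' LTR that disables LTR promoter activity after integration. Within this unit an hPGK promoter drives blasticidin S deaminase for selection of transduced cells. A separate CMV enhancer/promoter drives the EZH1 open reading frame, which is flanked by attB1 and attB2 sites left from Gateway recombination. The coding sequence reads through attB2 into a backbone-encoded C-terminal V5 epitope tag, and a downstream WPRE enhances transcript expression.

EZH1 is the catalytic subunit of a PRC2 complex that methylates histone H3 lysine 27. The insert carries an aspartate-to-asparagine change at residue 745, introduced by site-directed mutagenesis into the wild-type pLX304-EZH1 clone, which derives from a Broad ORF collection clone. This change confers partial resistance to the inhibitor JQ-EZ-05. The depositor comment refers to "D745F", which conflicts with the plasmid name and mutation field. The construct suits stable expression and drug-resistance rescue experiments that test whether the compound's effects are on target.
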