Addgene plasmid #203585: pLX304-EZH1-D745N
Purpose: Expresses V5-tagged mutant version of EZH1 partially resistant to JQ-EZ-05 in mammalian cells.
Depositing lab: Abhishek Chakraborty & William Kaelin. Depositing organization: Dana-Farber Cancer Institute. Publication: HIF activation causes synthetic lethality between the VHL tumor suppressor and the EZH1 histone methyltransferase. Chakraborty AA, Nakamura E, Qi J, Creech A, Jaffe JD, Paulk J, Novak JS, Nagulapalli K, McBrayer SK, Cowley GS, Pineda J, Song J, Wang YE, Carr SA, Root DE, Signoretti S, Bradner JE, Kaelin WG Jr. Sci Transl Med. 2017 Jul 12;9(398):eaal5272. doi: 10.1126/scitranslmed.aal5272. PubMed 28701475.
Backbone
  Vector backbone: pLX304
  Backbone size w/o insert (bp): 9377
  Total vector size (bp): 9963
  Vector type: Mammalian Expression, Lentiviral
  Selectable markers: Blasticidin
Growth in bacteria
  Bacterial resistance: Ampicillin, 100 μg/mL
  Growth temperature: 30°C
  Growth strain: NEB Stable
  Copy number: High Copy
Gene/Insert
  Gene/Insert name: EZH1 (alt names: Enhancer of zest 1 Polycomb repressive complex 2; KMT6B)
  Species: H. sapiens (human)
  Insert size (bp): 2313
  Mutation: changed Aspartic Acid 745 to Asparagine for partial resistance to JQ-EZ-05
  GenBank ID: 2145
  Entrez Gene: EZH1 (a.k.a. KMT6B)
  Promoter: CMV
  Tag / fusion protein: V5-tagged (C terminal on backbone)
  Cloning method: Gateway Cloning
  Sequencing primers: 5′ CMV-F; 3′ WPRE-R
Resource information
  A portion of this plasmid was derived from a plasmid made by: Broad TRC (ccsbBroad304_00525)
Terms and licenses: Academic/Nonprofit Terms; Industry Terms: Not Available to Industry
Depositor comments: Mutations encoding the D745F were introduced by site-directed mutagenesis into the pLX304-EZH1 backbone
How to cite: pLX304-EZH1-D745N was a gift from Abhishek Chakraborty & William Kaelin (Addgene plasmid # 203585 ; http://n2t.net/addgene:203585 ; RRID:Addgene_203585)
